Addgene plasmid #242155: pDest_PANCEd_AraC_R2_S170_LOV_P2.1_C3
Purpose: Expression Plasmid containing a LacI repressed sd2 AraC R2-LOV POGO-PANCE P2.1.3 variant cassette
Depositing lab: Dominik Niopek. Depositing organization: Universitaet Heidelberg. Publication: Phage-assisted evolution of allosteric protein switches. Southern NT, von Bachmann A, Hovsepyan A, Griebl M, Wolf B, Lemmen N, Kroell AS, Westermann S, Mathony J, Niopek D. Nat Commun. 2026 Apr 14;17(1):3498. doi: 10.1038/s41467-026-71717-0. PubMed 41980963.
Backbone
  Vector backbone: pDest
  Vector type: Bacterial Expression
Growth in bacteria
  Bacterial resistance: Chloramphenicol, 25 μg/mL
  Growth temperature: 37°C
  Growth strain: DH5alpha
  Copy number: High Copy
Gene/Insert
  Gene/Insert name: AraC R2 S170 LOV P2.1.3
  Species: Synthetic
  Mutation: AraC: E3K, E144K, R146L, A152T, S225R, R251L; AsLOV2: A523D
  Cloning method: Golden Gate
Terms and licenses: Academic/Nonprofit Terms; Industry Terms: Not Available to Industry
Depositor comments: Please visit https://doi.org/10.1101/2025.06.12.659331 for bioRxiv preprint.
How to cite: pDest_PANCEd_AraC_R2_S170_LOV_P2.1_C3 was a gift from Dominik Niopek (Addgene plasmid # 242155 ; http://n2t.net/addgene:242155 ; RRID:Addgene_242155)
