[The description below was written by a language model from this plasmid's Addgene catalogue record and pLannotate feature annotations shown in this document.]
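Description:
pDest_PANCEd_AraC_R2_S170_LOV_P2.1_C3 is a high-copy bacterial expression plasmid built on a pDest backbone by Golden Gate assembly. It is propagated in E. coli through a ColE1/pUC-type origin and selected with chloramphenicol, with the cat gene driven by its own promoter and followed by a lambda t0 terminator. The annotation also picks up short fragments of an RSF origin and a tetracycline resistance gene. These appear to be backbone remnants rather than functional elements.

The payload is a synthetic, light-responsive transcription factor. It consists of the E. coli arabinose regulator AraC with the AsLOV2 photosensory domain inserted at the S170 position named in the record. This clone is variant P2.1.3, recovered from a POGO-PANCE phage-assisted evolution campaign. It carries the AraC substitutions E3K, E144K, R146L, A152T, S225R and R251L, plus A523D in the LOV domain. Expression comes from a trc promoter with a lac operator, and a lacI gene under its own promoter on the same plasmid keeps the cassette repressed until it is induced with IPTG or lactose. The "sd2" in the stated purpose presumably refers to the ribosome binding site variant, although the record does not define it. The rrnB T1 and T2 terminators close the transcription unit.

The automated annotation does not label AraC. Its "miniSOG" hit inside the open reading frame most likely reflects homology of the inserted LOV2 domain to that LOV-derived protein, not a separate fluorescent reporter. The sequence record is flagged as an incorrect sequencing result, so the feature coordinates should be treated with caution. The plasmid serves to express and characterise an evolved allosteric AraC switch in bacteria.
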