Features (pLannotate 1.2.2; 15 found; start..end, strand, type, name):
     48..181     +  rep_origin     RSF ori (fragment): Plasmids containing the RSF 1030 origin of replication can be propagated in E. coli cells that contain additional plasmids with compatible origins.
    266..330     -  CDS            TcR (fragment): tetracycline efflux protein; tet; confers resistance to tetracycline
    345..366     -  protein_bind   CAP binding site: CAP binding activates transcription in the presence of cAMP. E. coli catabolite activator protein
    379..1461    -  CDS            lacI: lac repressor; lacI; The lac repressor binds to the lac operator to inhibit transcription in E. coli. This inhibition can be relieved by adding lactose or isopropyl-β-D-thiogalactopyranoside (IPTG).
   1462..1539    -  promoter       lacI promoter: lacI
   1584..1613    +  promoter       trc promoter: strong E. coli promoter; hybrid between the trp and lac UV5 promoters
   1621..1637    +  protein_bind   lac operator: The lac repressor binds to the lac operator to inhibit transcription in E. coli. This inhibition can be relieved by adding lactose or isopropyl-β-D-thiogalactopyranoside (IPTG). lac repressor encoded by lacI
   2199..2516    +  CDS            miniSOG: miniSOG is a basic (constitutively fluorescent) cyan fluorescent protein published in 2011, derived from Arabidopsis thaliana. It requires the cofactor flavin for fluorescence.
   3070..3185    +  ncRNA          5S rRNA: Accession: RF00001 - 5S ribosomal RNA
   3189..3275    +  terminator     rrnB T1 terminator: Escherichia coli rrnB; transcription terminator T1 from the E. coli rrnB gene
   3367..3394    +  terminator     rrnB T2 terminator: transcription terminator T2 from the E. coli rrnB gene
   3414..3508    -  terminator     lambda t0 terminator: transcription terminator from phage lambda
   3529..4188    -  CDS            CmR: chloramphenicol acetyltransferase; cat; confers resistance to chloramphenicol
   4189..4291    -  promoter       cat promoter: promoter of the E. coli cat gene encoding chloramphenicol acetyltransferase
   4381..4969    +  rep_origin     ori: high-copy-number ColE1/pMB1/pBR322/pUC origin of replication
>Addgene plasmid #242155 | pDest_PANCEd_AraC_R2_S170_LOV_P2.1_C3 | addgene full sequence | sequence record 484668 | Incorrect Addgene NGS Result
AACGCCAGCAACGCGGCCTTTTTACGGTTCCTGGCCTTTTGCTGGCCTTTTGCTCACATGTTCTTTCCTG
CGTTATCCCCTGATTCTGTGGATAACCGTATTACCGCCTTTGAGTGAGCTGATACCGCTCGCCGCAGCCG
AACGACCGAGCGCAGCGAGTCAGTGAGCGAGGAAGCGGAAGAGCGCCACGGTGATTCATTCTGCTAACCA
GTAAGGCAACCCCGCCAGCCTAGCCGGGTCCTCAACGACAGGAGCACGATCATGCTAGTCATGCCCCGCG
CCCACCGGAAGGAGCTGACTGGGTTGAAGGCTCTCAAGGGCATCGGTCGAGATCCCGGTGCCTAATGAGT
GAGCTAACTTACATTAATTGCGTTGCGCTCACTGCCCGCTTTCCAGTCGGGAAACCTGTCGTGCCAGCTG
CATTAATGAATCGGCCAACGCGCGGGGAGAGGCGGTTTGCGTATTGGGCGCCAGGGTGGTTTTTCTTTTC
ACCAGTGACACGGGCAACAGCTGATTGCCCTTCACCGCCTGGCCCTGAGAGAGTTGCAGCAAGCGGTCCA
CGCTGGTTTGCCCCAGCAGGCGAAAATCCTGTTTGATGGTGGTTAACGGCGGGATATAACATGAGCTGTC
TTCGGTATCGTCGTATCCCACTACCGAGATATCCGCACCAACGCGCAGCCCGGACTCGGTAATGGCGCGC
ATTGCGCCCAGCGCCATCTGATCGTTGGCAACCAGCATCGCAGTGGGAACGATACCCTCATTCAGCATTT
GCATGGTTTGTTGAAAACCGGACATGGCACTCCAGTCGCCTTCCCGTTCCGCTATCGGCTGAATTTGATT
GCGAGTGAGATATTTATGCCAGCCAGCCAGACGCAGACGCGCCGAGACAGAACTTAATGGGCCCGCTAAC
AGCGCGATTTGCTGGTGACCCAATGCGACCAGATGCTCCACGCCCAGTCGCGTACCGTCTTCATGGGAGA
AAATAATACTGTTGATGGGTGTCTGGTCAGAGACATCAAGAAATAACGCCGGAACATTAGTGCAGGCAGC
TTCCACAGCAATGGCATCCTGGTCATCCAGCGGATAGTTAATGATCAGCCCACTGACGCGTTGCGCGAGA
AGATTGTGCACCGCCGCTTTACAGGCTTCGACGCCGCTTCGTTCTACCATCGACACCACCACGCTGGCAC
CCAGTTGATCGGCGCGAGATTTAATCGCCGCGACAATTTGCGACGGCGCGTGCAGGGCCAGACTGGAGGT
GGCAACGCCAATCAGCAACGACTGTTTGCCCGCCAGTTGTTGTGCCACGCGGTTGGGAATGTAATTCAGC
TCCGCCATCGCCGCTTCCACTTTTTCCCGCGTTTTCGCAGAAACGTGGCTGGCCTGGTTCACCACGCGGG
AAACGGTCTGATAAGAGACACCGGCATACTCTGCGACATCGTATAACGTTACTGGTTTCACATTCACCAC
CCTGAATTGACTCTCTTCCGGGCGCTATCATGCCATACCGCGAAAGGTTTTGCGCCATTCGATGGTGTCC
GGGATCTCGACGCTCTCCCTTATGCGACTCCGATCCCGCAAATTTGACAATTAATCATCCGGCTCGTATA
ATGTGTGGAATTGTGAGCGGATAACAATTGGAGTAAAAAAAAAGGAAAATGTCCGCGAAAGCGCAGAACG
ATCCGCTGCTGCCGGGCTATAGCTTTAACGCACATCTGGTGGCGGGCCTGACCCCGATTGAAGCGAACGG
CTATCTGGATTTTTTTATTGATCGCCCGCTGGGCATGAAAGGCTATATTCTGAACCTGACCATTCGCGGC
CAGGGCGTGGTGAAAAACCAGGGCCGCGAATTTGTGTGCCGCCCGGGCGATATTCTGCTGTTTCCGCCGG
GCGAAATTCATCATTATGGCCGCCATCCGGAAGCGCGAGAATGGTATCATCAGTGGGTGTATTTTCGCCC
GCGCGCGTATTGGCATGAATGGCTGAACTGGCCGAGCATTTTTGCGAACACCGGCTTCTTTCGCCCGGAT
GAAGCTCATCAGCCGCATTTTAGCGATCTGTTTGGCCAGATTATTAACGCGGGCCAGGGCRAAGGCCTCT
ATAGCGAACTGCTGACAATTAACCTGCTGGAACAGCTGCTGCTGCGCCGCATGGAAGCGATTAACGAAAG
CAGCGGTTTAGCCACAACGCTGGAACGCATTGAAAAGAATTTCGTAATCACAGACCCGCGCCTTCCCGAC
AATCCAATTATTTTTGCGTCCGATAGCTTCCTGCAATTAACCGAATACAGCCGCGAAGAAATTCTAGGTC
GTAATTGTCGCTTCCTTCAGGGGCCAGAGACTGACCGTGCTACGGTACGCAAAATCCGCGACGCAATAGA
CAATCAAACGGAAGTCACGGTTCAGTTGATTAACTATACGAAGAGCGGAAAAAAATTCTGGAATTTATTT
CACTTGCAGCCTATGCGTGACCAGAAGGGCGATGTCCAGTATTTCATTGGCGTTCAGCTTGATGGTACCG
AGCATGTTCGCGATGATGCGGAGCGTGAAGGTGTAATGTTAATTAAAAAGACTGCTGAAAACATTGATGA
GGCGGCCAAAGGGAGCCTGCATCCGCCGATGGATAACCGCGTGCGCGAAGCGTGCCAGTATATTAGCGAT
CATCTGGCGGATAGCAACTTTGATATTGCGAGCGTGGCGCAGCATGTGTGCCTGAGCCCTAGCCGCCTGA
GCCATCTGTTTCGCCAGCAGCTGGGCATTAGCGTGCTGAGATGGCGCGAAGATCAGCGCATTAGCCAGGC
GAAACTGCTGCTGAGCACCACCCGCATGCCGATTGCGACCGTGGGCCTCAACGTGGGCTTTGATGATCAG
CTGTATTTTAGCCGCGTGTTTAAAAAATGCACCGGCGCGAGCCCGAGCGAATTTCGCGCAGGCTGCGAAG
AAAAAGTGAACGATGTGGCGGTGAAACTGAGCGGGTAAGGCTAATGGAGATTTTCAACATGGGCGAGAAG
ATTTTCAGCCTGATACAGATTAAATCAGAACGCAGAAGCGGTCTGATAAAACAGAATTTGCCTGGCGGCA
GTAGCGCGGTGGTCCCACCTGACCCCATGCCGAACTCAGAAGTGAAACGCCGTAGCGCCGATGGTAGTGT
GGGGTATCCCCATGCGAGAGTAGGGAACTGCCAGGCATCAAATAAAACGAAAGGCTCAGTCGAAAGACTG
GGCCTTTCGTTTTATCTGTTGTTTGTCGGTGAACGCTCTCCTGAGTAGGACAAATCCGCCGGGAGCGGAT
TTGAACGTTGCGAAGCAACGGCCCGGAGGGTGGCGGGCAGGACGCCCGCCATAAACTGCCAGGCATCAAA
TTAAGCAGAAGGCCATCCTGACGGATGGCCTTTTCTGAAAGGAGGAACTATATATTCTCACCAATAAAAA
ACGCCCGGCGGCAACCGAGCGTTCTGAACAAATCCAGATGGAGTTCTGAGGTCATTACTGGATCTATCAA
CAGGAGTCCAAGCGAGCTCGATATCAAATTACGCCCCGCCCTGCCACTCATCGCAGTACTGTTGTAATTC
ATTAAGCATTCTGCCGACATGGAAGCCATCACAAACGGCATGATGAACCTGAATCGCCAGCGGCATCAGC
ACCTTGTCGCCTTGCGTATAATATTTGCCCATGGTGAAAACGGGGGCGAAGAAGTTGTCCATATTGGCCA
CGTTTAAATCAAAACTGGTGAAACTCACCCAGGGATTGGCTGAAACGAAAAACATATTCTCAATAAACCC
TTTAGGGAAATAGGCCAGGTTTTCACCGTAACACGCCACATCTTGCGAATATATGTGTAGAAACTGCCGG
AAATCGTCGTGGTATTCACTCAAGAGCGATGAAAACGTTTCAGTTTGCTCATGGAAAACGGTGTAACAAG
GGTGAACACTATCCCATATCACCAGCTCACCGTCTTTCATTGCCATACGAAATTCCGGATGAGCATTCAT
CAGGCGGGCAAGAATGTGAATAAAGGCCGGATAAAACTTGTGCTTATTTTTCTTTACGGTCTTTAAAAAG
GCCGTAATATCCAGCTGAACGGTCTGGTTATAGGTACATTGAGCAACTGACTGAAATGCCTCAAAATGTT
CTTTACGATGCCATTGGGATATATCAACGGTGGTATATCCAGTGATTTTTTTCTCCATTTTAGCTTCCTT
AGCTCCTGAAAATCTCGATAACTAAAAAAATACGCCCGGTAGTGATCTTATTTCATTATGGTGAAAGTTG
GAACCTCTTACGTGCCGATCAACAGTTTTATTGTTCATGACCAAAATCCCTTAACGTGAGTTTTCGTTCC
ACTGAGCGTCAGACCCCGTAGAAAAGATCAAAGGATCTTCTTGAGATCCTTTTTTTCTGCGCGTAATCTG
CTGCTTGCAAACAAAAAAACCACCGCTACCAGCGGTGGTTTGTTTGCCGGATCAAGAGCTACCAACTCTT
TTTCCGAAGGTAACTGGCTTCAGCAGAGCGCAGATACCAAATACTGTCCTTCTAGTGTAGCCGTAGTTAG
GCCACCACTTCAAGAACTCTGTAGCACCGCCTACATACCTCGCTCTGCTAATCCTGTTACCAGTGGCTGC
TGCCAGTGGCGATAAGTCGTGTCTTACCGGGTTGGACTCAAGACGATAGTTACCGGATAAGGCGCAGCGG
TCGGGCTGAACGGGGGGTTCGTGCACACAGCCCAGCTTGGAGCGAACGACCTACACCGAACTGAGATACC
TACAGCGTGAGCTATGAGAAAGCGCCACGCTTCCCGAAGGGAGAAAGGCGGACAGGTATCCGGTAAGCGG
CAGGGTCGGAACAGGAGAGCGCACGAGGGAGCTTCCAGGGGGAAACGCCTGGTATCTTTATAGTCCTGTC
GGGTTTCGCCACCTCTGACTTGAGCGTCGATTTTTGTGATGCTCGTCAGGGGGGCGGAGCCTATGGAAA
