Features (pLannotate 1.2.2; 15 found; start..end, strand, type, name):
     48..181     +  rep_origin     RSF ori (fragment): Plasmids containing the RSF 1030 origin of replication can be propagated in E. coli cells that contain additional plasmids with compatible origins.
    266..330     -  CDS            TcR (fragment): tetracycline efflux protein; tet; confers resistance to tetracycline
    345..366     -  protein_bind   CAP binding site: CAP binding activates transcription in the presence of cAMP. E. coli catabolite activator protein
    379..1461    -  CDS            lacI: lac repressor; lacI; The lac repressor binds to the lac operator to inhibit transcription in E. coli. This inhibition can be relieved by adding lactose or isopropyl-β-D-thiogalactopyranoside (IPTG).
   1462..1539    -  promoter       lacI promoter: lacI
   1584..1613    +  promoter       trc promoter: strong E. coli promoter; hybrid between the trp and lac UV5 promoters
   1621..1637    +  protein_bind   lac operator: The lac repressor binds to the lac operator to inhibit transcription in E. coli. This inhibition can be relieved by adding lactose or isopropyl-β-D-thiogalactopyranoside (IPTG). lac repressor encoded by lacI
   2199..2516    +  CDS            miniSOG: miniSOG is a basic (constitutively fluorescent) cyan fluorescent protein published in 2011, derived from Arabidopsis thaliana. It requires the cofactor flavin for fluorescence.
   3070..3185    +  ncRNA          5S rRNA: Accession: RF00001 - 5S ribosomal RNA
   3189..3275    +  terminator     rrnB T1 terminator: Escherichia coli rrnB; transcription terminator T1 from the E. coli rrnB gene
   3367..3394    +  terminator     rrnB T2 terminator: transcription terminator T2 from the E. coli rrnB gene
   3414..3508    -  terminator     lambda t0 terminator: transcription terminator from phage lambda
   3529..4188    -  CDS            CmR: chloramphenicol acetyltransferase; cat; confers resistance to chloramphenicol
   4189..4291    -  promoter       cat promoter: promoter of the E. coli cat gene encoding chloramphenicol acetyltransferase
   4381..4969    +  rep_origin     ori: high-copy-number ColE1/pMB1/pBR322/pUC origin of replication
>Addgene plasmid #242155 | pDest_PANCEd_AraC_R2_S170_LOV_P2.1_C3 | addgene full sequence | sequence record 492368 | Addgene NGS Result
AACGCCAGCAACGCGGCCTTTTTACGGTTCCTGGCCTTTTGCTGGCCTTTTGCTCACATGTTCTTTCCTG
CGTTATCCCCTGATTCTGTGGATAACCGTATTACCGCCTTTGAGTGAGCTGATACCGCTCGCCGCAGCCG
AACGACCGAGCGCAGCGAGTCAGTGAGCGAGGAAGCGGAAGAGCGCCACGGTGATTCATTCTGCTAACCA
GTAAGGCAACCCCGCCAGCCTAGCCGGGTCCTCAACGACAGGAGCACGATCATGCTAGTCATGCCCCGCG
CCCACCGGAAGGAGCTGACTGGGTTGAAGGCTCTCAAGGGCATCGGTCGAGATCCCGGTGCCTAATGAGT
GAGCTAACTTACATTAATTGCGTTGCGCTCACTGCCCGCTTTCCAGTCGGGAAACCTGTCGTGCCAGCTG
CATTAATGAATCGGCCAACGCGCGGGGAGAGGCGGTTTGCGTATTGGGCGCCAGGGTGGTTTTTCTTTTC
ACCAGTGACACGGGCAACAGCTGATTGCCCTTCACCGCCTGGCCCTGAGAGAGTTGCAGCAAGCGGTCCA
CGCTGGTTTGCCCCAGCAGGCGAAAATCCTGTTTGATGGTGGTTAACGGCGGGATATAACATGAGCTGTC
TTCGGTATCGTCGTATCCCACTACCGAGATATCCGCACCAACGCGCAGCCCGGACTCGGTAATGGCGCGC
ATTGCGCCCAGCGCCATCTGATCGTTGGCAACCAGCATCGCAGTGGGAACGATACCCTCATTCAGCATTT
GCATGGTTTGTTGAAAACCGGACATGGCACTCCAGTCGCCTTCCCGTTCCGCTATCGGCTGAATTTGATT
GCGAGTGAGATATTTATGCCAGCCAGCCAGACGCAGACGCGCCGAGACAGAACTTAATGGGCCCGCTAAC
AGCGCGATTTGCTGGTGACCCAATGCGACCAGATGCTCCACGCCCAGTCGCGTACCGTCTTCATGGGAGA
AAATAATACTGTTGATGGGTGTCTGGTCAGAGACATCAAGAAATAACGCCGGAACATTAGTGCAGGCAGC
TTCCACAGCAATGGCATCCTGGTCATCCAGCGGATAGTTAATGATCAGCCCACTGACGCGTTGCGCGAGA
AGATTGTGCACCGCCGCTTTACAGGCTTCGACGCCGCTTCGTTCTACCATCGACACCACCACGCTGGCAC
CCAGTTGATCGGCGCGAGATTTAATCGCCGCGACAATTTGCGACGGCGCGTGCAGGGCCAGACTGGAGGT
GGCAACGCCAATCAGCAACGACTGTTTGCCCGCCAGTTGTTGTGCCACGCGGTTGGGAATGTAATTCAGC
TCCGCCATCGCCGCTTCCACTTTTTCCCGCGTTTTCGCAGAAACGTGGCTGGCCTGGTTCACCACGCGGG
AAACGGTCTGATAAGAGACACCGGCATACTCTGCGACATCGTATAACGTTACTGGTTTCACATTCACCAC
CCTGAATTGACTCTCTTCCGGGCGCTATCATGCCATACCGCGAAAGGTTTTGCGCCATTCGATGGTGTCC
GGGATCTCGACGCTCTCCCTTATGCGACTCCGATCCCGCAAATTTGACAATTAATCATCCGGCTCGTATA
ATGTGTGGAATTGTGAGCGGATAACAATTGGAGTAAAAAAAAAGGAAAATGTCCGCGAAAGCGCAGAACG
ATCCGCTGCTGCCGGGCTATAGCTTTAACGCACATCTGGTGGCGGGCCTGACCCCGATTGAAGCGAACGG
CTATCTGGATTTTTTTATTGATCGCCCGCTGGGCATGAAAGGCTATATTCTGAACCTGACCATTCGCGGC
CAGGGCGTGGTGAAAAACCAGGGCCGCGAATTTGTGTGCCGCCCGGGCGATATTCTGCTGTTTCCGCCGG
GCGAAATTCATCATTATGGCCGCCATCCGGAAGCGCGAGAATGGTATCATCAGTGGGTGTATTTTCGCCC
GCGCGCGTATTGGCATGAATGGCTGAACTGGCCGAGCATTTTTGCGAACACCGGCTTCTTTCGCCCGGAT
GAAGCTCATCAGCCGCATTTTAGCGATCTGTTTGGCCAGATTATTAACGCGGGCCAGGGCAAAGGCCTCT
ATAGCGAACTGCTGACAATTAACCTGCTGGAACAGCTGCTGCTGCGCCGCATGGAAGCGATTAACGAAAG
CAGCGGTTTAGCCACAACGCTGGAACGCATTGAAAAGAATTTCGTAATCACAGACCCGCGCCTTCCCGAC
AATCCAATTATTTTTGCGTCCGATAGCTTCCTGCAATTAACCGAATACAGCCGCGAAGAAATTCTAGGTC
GTAATTGTCGCTTCCTTCAGGGGCCAGAGACTGACCGTGCTACGGTACGCAAAATCCGCGACGCAATAGA
CAATCAAACGGAAGTCACGGTTCAGTTGATTAACTATACGAAGAGCGGAAAAAAATTCTGGAATTTATTT
CACTTGCAGCCTATGCGTGACCAGAAGGGCGATGTCCAGTATTTCATTGGCGTTCAGCTTGATGGTACCG
AGCATGTTCGCGATGATGCGGAGCGTGAAGGTGTAATGTTAATTAAAAAGACTGCTGAAAACATTGATGA
GGCGGCCAAAGGGAGCCTGCATCCGCCGATGGATAACCGCGTGCGCGAAGCGTGCCAGTATATTAGCGAT
CATCTGGCGGATAGCAACTTTGATATTGCGAGCGTGGCGCAGCATGTGTGCCTGAGCCCTAGCCGCCTGA
GCCATCTGTTTCGCCAGCAGCTGGGCATTAGCGTGCTGAGATGGCGCGAAGATCAGCGCATTAGCCAGGC
GAAACTGCTGCTGAGCACCACCCGCATGCCGATTGCGACCGTGGGCCTCAACGTGGGCTTTGATGATCAG
CTGTATTTTAGCCGCGTGTTTAAAAAATGCACCGGCGCGAGCCCGAGCGAATTTCGCGCAGGCTGCGAAG
AAAAAGTGAACGATGTGGCGGTGAAACTGAGCGGGTAAGGCTAATGGAGATTTTCAACATGGGCGAGAAG
ATTTTCAGCCTGATACAGATTAAATCAGAACGCAGAAGCGGTCTGATAAAACAGAATTTGCCTGGCGGCA
GTAGCGCGGTGGTCCCACCTGACCCCATGCCGAACTCAGAAGTGAAACGCCGTAGCGCCGATGGTAGTGT
GGGGTATCCCCATGCGAGAGTAGGGAACTGCCAGGCATCAAATAAAACGAAAGGCTCAGTCGAAAGACTG
GGCCTTTCGTTTTATCTGTTGTTTGTCGGTGAACGCTCTCCTGAGTAGGACAAATCCGCCGGGAGCGGAT
TTGAACGTTGCGAAGCAACGGCCCGGAGGGTGGCGGGCAGGACGCCCGCCATAAACTGCCAGGCATCAAA
TTAAGCAGAAGGCCATCCTGACGGATGGCCTTTTCTGAAAGGAGGAACTATATATTCTCACCAATAAAAA
ACGCCCGGCGGCAACCGAGCGTTCTGAACAAATCCAGATGGAGTTCTGAGGTCATTACTGGATCTATCAA
CAGGAGTCCAAGCGAGCTCGATATCAAATTACGCCCCGCCCTGCCACTCATCGCAGTACTGTTGTAATTC
ATTAAGCATTCTGCCGACATGGAAGCCATCACAAACGGCATGATGAACCTGAATCGCCAGCGGCATCAGC
ACCTTGTCGCCTTGCGTATAATATTTGCCCATGGTGAAAACGGGGGCGAAGAAGTTGTCCATATTGGCCA
CGTTTAAATCAAAACTGGTGAAACTCACCCAGGGATTGGCTGAAACGAAAAACATATTCTCAATAAACCC
TTTAGGGAAATAGGCCAGGTTTTCACCGTAACACGCCACATCTTGCGAATATATGTGTAGAAACTGCCGG
AAATCGTCGTGGTATTCACTCAAGAGCGATGAAAACGTTTCAGTTTGCTCATGGAAAACGGTGTAACAAG
GGTGAACACTATCCCATATCACCAGCTCACCGTCTTTCATTGCCATACGAAATTCCGGATGAGCATTCAT
CAGGCGGGCAAGAATGTGAATAAAGGCCGGATAAAACTTGTGCTTATTTTTCTTTACGGTCTTTAAAAAG
GCCGTAATATCCAGCTGAACGGTCTGGTTATAGGTACATTGAGCAACTGACTGAAATGCCTCAAAATGTT
CTTTACGATGCCATTGGGATATATCAACGGTGGTATATCCAGTGATTTTTTTCTCCATTTTAGCTTCCTT
AGCTCCTGAAAATCTCGATAACTAAAAAAATACGCCCGGTAGTGATCTTATTTCATTATGGTGAAAGTTG
GAACCTCTTACGTGCCGATCAACAGTTTTATTGTTCATGACCAAAATCCCTTAACGTGAGTTTTCGTTCC
ACTGAGCGTCAGACCCCGTAGAAAAGATCAAAGGATCTTCTTGAGATCCTTTTTTTCTGCGCGTAATCTG
CTGCTTGCAAACAAAAAAACCACCGCTACCAGCGGTGGTTTGTTTGCCGGATCAAGAGCTACCAACTCTT
TTTCCGAAGGTAACTGGCTTCAGCAGAGCGCAGATACCAAATACTGTCCTTCTAGTGTAGCCGTAGTTAG
GCCACCACTTCAAGAACTCTGTAGCACCGCCTACATACCTCGCTCTGCTAATCCTGTTACCAGTGGCTGC
TGCCAGTGGCGATAAGTCGTGTCTTACCGGGTTGGACTCAAGACGATAGTTACCGGATAAGGCGCAGCGG
TCGGGCTGAACGGGGGGTTCGTGCACACAGCCCAGCTTGGAGCGAACGACCTACACCGAACTGAGATACC
TACAGCGTGAGCTATGAGAAAGCGCCACGCTTCCCGAAGGGAGAAAGGCGGACAGGTATCCGGTAAGCGG
CAGGGTCGGAACAGGAGAGCGCACGAGGGAGCTTCCAGGGGGAAACGCCTGGTATCTTTATAGTCCTGTC
GGGTTTCGCCACCTCTGACTTGAGCGTCGATTTTTGTGATGCTCGTCAGGGGGGCGGAGCCTATGGAAA
